>Addgene plasmid #186559 | pMMB67EH-dddAI | addgene full sequence | sequence record 367543 | Addgene NGS Result
AGCTTGGCTGTTTTGGCGGATGAGAGAAGATTTTCAGCCTGATACAGATTAAATCAGAACGCAGAAGCGG
TCTGATAAAACAGAATTTGCCTGGCGGCAGTAGCGCGGTGGTCCCACCTGACCCCATGCCGAACTCAGAA
GTGAAACGCCGTAGCGCCGATGGTAGTGTGGGGTCTCCCCATGCGAGAGTAGGGAACTGCCAGGCATCAA
ATAAAACGAAAGGCTCAGTCGAAAGACTGGGCCTTTCGTTTTATCTGTTGTTTGTCGGTGAACGCTCTCC
TGAGTAGGACAAATCCGCCGGGAGCGGATTTGAACGTTGCGAAGCAACGGCCCGGAGGGTGGCGGGCAGG
ACGCCCGCCATAAACTGCCAGGCATCAAATTAAGCAGAAGGCCATCCTGACGGATGGCCTTTTTGCGTTT
CTACAAACTCTTTTGTTTATTTTTCTAAATACATTCAAATATGTATCCGCTCATGAGACAATAACCCTGA
TAAATGCTTCAATAATATTGAAAAAGGAAGAGTATGAGTATTCAACATTTCCGTGTCGCCCTTATTCCCT
TTTTTGCGGCATTTTGCCTTCCTGTTTTTGCTCACCCAGAAACGCTGGTGAAAGTAAAAGATGCTGAAGA
TCAGTTGGGTGCACGAGTGGGTTACATCGAACTGGATCTCAACAGCGGTAAGATCCTTGAGAGTTTTCGC
CCCGAAGAACGTTTTCCAATGATGAGCACTTTTAAAGTTCTGCTATGTGGCGCGGTATTATCCCGTGTTG
ACGCCGGGCAAGAGCAACTCGGTCGCCGCATACACTATTCTCAGAATGACTTGGTTGAGTACTCACCAGT
CACAGAAAAGCATCTTACGGATGGCATGACAGTAAGAGAATTATGCAGTGCTGCCATAACCATGAGTGAT
AACACTGCGGCCAACTTACTTCTGACAACGATCGGAGGACCGAAGGAGCTAACCGCTTTTTTGCACAACA
TGGGGGATCATGTAACTCGCCTTGATCGTTGGGAACCGGAGCTGAATGAAGCCATACCAAACGACGAGCG
TGACACCACGATGCCTGTAGCAATGGCAACAACGTTGCGCAAACTATTAACTGGCGAACTACTTACTCTA
GCTTCCCGGCAACAATTAATAGACTGGATGGAGGCGGATAAAGTTGCAGGACCACTTCTGCGCTCGGCCC
TTCCGGCTGGCTGGTTTATTGCTGATAAATCTGGAGCCGGTGAGCGTGGGTCTCGCGGTATCATTGCAGC
ACTGGGGCCAGATGGTAAGCCCTCCCGTATCGTAGTTATCTACACGACGGGGAGTCAGGCAACTATGGAT
GAACGAAATAGACAGATCGCTGAGATAGGTGCCTCACTGATTAAGCATTGGTAACTGTCAGACCAAGTTT
ACTCATATATACTTTAGATTGATTTCTGAAAGCGACCAGGTGCTCGGCGTGGCAAGACTCGCAGCGAACC
CGTAGAAAGCCATGCTCCAGCCGCCCGCATTGGAGAAATTCTTCAAATTCCCGTTGCACATAGCCCGGCA
ATTCCTTTCCCTGCTCTGCCATAAGCGCAGCGAATGCCGGGTAATACTCGTCAACGATCTGATAGAGAAG
GGTTTGCTCGGGTCGGTGGCTCTGGTAACGACCAGTATCCCGATCCCGGCTGGCCGTCCTGGCCGCCACA
TGAGGCATGTTCCGCGTCCTTGCAATACTGTGTTTACATACAGTCTATCGCTTAGCGGAAAGTTCTTTTA
CCCTCAGCCGAAATGCCTGCCGTTGCTAGACATTGCCAGCCAGTGCCCGTCACTCCCGTACTAACTGTCA
CGAACCCCTGCAATAACTGTCACGCCCCCCTGCAATAACTGTCACGAACCCCTGCAATAACTGTCACGCC
CCCAAACCTGCAAACCCAGCAGGGGCGGGGGCTGGCGGGGTGTTGGAAAAATCCATCCATGATTATCTAA
GAATAATCCACTAGGCGCGGTTATCAGCGCCCTTGTGGGGCGCTGCTGCCCTTGCCCAATATGCCCGGCC
AGAGGCCGGATAGCTGGTCTATTCGCTGCGCTAGGCTACACACCGCCCCACCGCTGCGCGGCAGGGGGAA
AGGCGGGCAAAGCCCGCTAAACCCCACACCAAACCCCGCAGAAATACGCTGGAGCGCTTTTAGCCGCTTT
AGCGGCCTTTCCCCCTACCCGAAGGGTGGGGGCGCGTGTGCAGCCCCGCAGGGCCTGTCTCGGTCGATCA
TTCAGCCCGGCTCATCCTTCTGGCGTGGCGGCAGACCGAACAAGGCGCGGTCGTGGTCGCGTTCAAGGTA
CGCATCCATTGCCGCCATGAGCCGATCCTCCGGCCACTCGCTGCTGTTCACCTTGGCCAAAATCATGGCC
CCCACCAGCACCTTGCGCCTTGTTTCGTTCTTGCGCTCTTGCTGCTGTTCCCTTGCCCGCACCCGCTGAA
TTTCGGCATTGATTCGCGCTCGTTGTTCTTCGAGCTTGGCCAGCCGATCCGCCGCCTTGTTGCTCCCCTT
AACCATCTTGACACCCCATTGTTAATGTGCTGTCTCGTAGGCTATCATGGAGGCACAGCGGCGGCAATCC
CGACCCTACTTTGTAGGGGAGGGCGCACTTACCGGTTTCTCTTCGAGAAACTGGCCTAACGGCCACCCTT
CGGGCGGTGCGCTCTCCGAGGGCCATTGCATGGAGCCGAAAAGCAAAAGCAACAGCGAGGCAGCATGGCG
ATTTATCACCTTACGGCGAAAACCGGCAGCAGGTCGGGCGGCCAATCGGCCAGGGCCAAGGCCGACTACA
TCCAGCGCGAAGGCAAGTATGCCCGCGACATGGATGAAGTCTTGCACGCCGAATCCGGGCACATGCCGGA
GTTCGTCGAGCGGCCCGCCGACTACTGGGATGCTGCCGACCTGTATGAACGCGCCAATGGGCGGCTGTTC
AAGGAGGTCGAATTTGCCCTGCCGGTCGAGCTGACCCTCGACCAGCAGAAGGCGCTGGCGTCCGAGTTCG
CCCAGCACCTGACCGGTGCCGAGCGCCTGCCGTATACGCTGGCCATCCATGCCGGTGGCGGCGAGAACCC
GCACTGCCACCTGATGATCTCCGAGCGGATCAATGACGGCATCGAGCGGCCCGCCGCTCAGTGGTTCAAG
CGGTACAACGGCAAGACCCCGGAGAAGGGCGGGGCACAGAAGACCGAAGCGCTCAAGCCCAAGGCATGGC
TTGAGCAGACCCGCGAGGCATGGGCCGACCATGCCAACCGGGCATTAGAGCGGGCTGGCCACGACGCCCG
CATTGACCACAGAACACTTGAGGCGCAGGGCATCGAGCGCCTGCCCGGTGTTCACCTGGGGCCGAACGTG
GTGGAGATGGAAGGCCGGGGCATCCGCACCGACCGGGCAGACGTGGCCCTGAACATCGACACCGCCAACG
CCCAGATCATCGACTTACAGGAATACCGGGAGGCAATAGACCATGAACGCAATCGACAGAGTGAAGAAAT
CCAGAGGCATCAACGAGTTAGCGGAGCAGATCGAACCGCTGGCCCAGAGCATGGCGACACTGGCCGACGA
AGCCCGGCAGGTCATGAGCCAGACCCAGCAGGCCAGCGAGGCGCAGGCGGCGGAGTGGCTGAAAGCCCAG
CGCCAGACAGGGGCGGCATGGGTGGAGCTGGCCAAAGAGTTGCGGGAGGTAGCCGCCGAGGTGAGCAGCG
CCGCGCAGAGCGCCCGGAGCGCGTCGCGGGGGTGGCACTGGAAGCTATGGCTAACCGTGATGCTGGCTTC
CATGATGCCTACGGTGGTGCTGCTGATCGCATCGTTGCTCTTGCTCGACCTGACGCCACTGACAACCGAG
GACGGCTCGATCTGGCTGCGCTTGGTGGCCCGATGAAGAACGACAGGACTTTGCAGGCCATAGGCCGACA
GCTCAAGGCCATGGGCTGTGAGCGCTTCGATATCGGCGTCAGGGACGCCACCACCGGCCAGATGATGAAC
CGGGAATGGTCAGCCGCCGAAGTGCTCCAGAACACGCCATGGCTCAAGCGGATGAATGCCCAGGGCAATG
ACGTGTATATCAGGCCCGCCGAGCAGGAGCGGCATGGTCTGGTGCTGGTGGACGACCTCAGCGAGTTTGA
CCTGGATGACATGAAAGCCGAGGGCCGGGAGCCTGCCCTGGTAGTGGAAACCAGCCCGAAGAACTATCAG
GCATGGGTCAAGGTGGCCGACGCCGCAGGCGGTGAACTTCGGGGGCAGATTGCCCGGACGCTGGCCAGCG
AGTACGACGCCGACCCGGCCAGCGCCGACAGCCGCCACTATGGCCGCTTGGCGGGCTTCACCAACCGCAA
GGACAAGCACACCACCCGCGCCGGTTATCAGCCGTGGGTGCTGCTGCGTGAATCCAAGGGCAAGACCGCC
ACCGCTGGCCCGGCGCTGGTGCAGCAGGCTGGCCAGCAGATCGAGCAGGCCCAGCGGCAGCAGGAGAAGG
CCCGCAGGCTGGCCAGCCTCGAACTGCCCGAGCGGCAGCTTAGCCGCCACCGGCGCACGGCGCTGGACGA
GTACCGCAGCGAGATGGCCGGGCTGGTCAAGCGCTTCGGTGATGACCTCAGCAAGTGCGACTTTATCGCC
GCGCAGAAGCTGGCCAGCCGGGGCCGCAGTGCCGAGGAAATCGGCAAGGCCATGGCCGAGGCCAGCCCAG
CGCTGGCAGAGCGCAAGCCCGGCCACGAAGCGGATTACATCGAGCGCACCGTCAGCAAGGTCATGGGTCT
GCCCAGCGTCCAGCTTGCGCGGGCCGAGCTGGCACGGGCACCGGCACCCCGCCAGCGAGGCATGGACAGG
GGCGGGCCAGATTTCAGCATGTAGTGCTTGCGTTGGTACTCACGCCTGTTATACTATGAGTACTCACGCA
CAGAAGGGGGTTTTATGGAATACGAAAAAAGCGCTTCAGGGTCGGTCTACCTGATCAAAAGTGACAAGGG
CTATTGGTTGCCCGGTGGCTTTGGTTATACGTCAAACAAGGCCGAGGCTGGCCGCTTTTCAGTCGCTGAT
ATGGCCAGCCTTAACCTTGACGGCTGCACCTTGTCCTTGTTCCGCGAAGACAAGCCTTTCGGCCCCGGCA
AGTTTCTCGGTGACTGATATGAAAGACCAAAAGGACAAGCAGACCGGCGACCTGCTGGCCAGCCCTGACG
CTGTACGCCAAGCGCGATATGCCGAGCGCATGAAGGCCAAAGGGATGCGTCAGCGCAAGTTCTGGCTGAC
CGACGACGAATACGAGGCGCTGCGCGAGTGCCTGGAAGAACTCAGAGCGGCGCAGGGCGGGGGTAGTGAC
CCCGCCAGCGCCTAACCACCAACTGCCTGCAAAGGAGGCAATCAATGGCTACCCATAAGCCTATCAATAT
TCTGGAGGCGTTCGCAGCAGCGCCGCCACCGCTGGACTACGTTTTGCCCAACATGGTGGCCGGTACGGTC
GGGGCGCTGGTGTCGCCCGGTGGTGCCGGTAAATCCATGCTGGCCCTGCAACTGGCCGCACAGATTGCAG
GCGGGCCGGATCTGCTGGAGGTGGGCGAACTGCCCACCGGCCCGGTGATCTACCTGCCCGCCGAAGACCC
GCCCACCGCCATTCATCACCGCCTGCACGCCCTTGGGGCGCACCTCAGCGCCGAGGAACGGCAAGCCGTG
GCTGACGGCCTGCTGATCCAGCCGCTGATCGGCAGCCTGCCCAACATCATGGCCCCGGAGTGGTTCGACG
GCCTCAAGCGCGCCGCCGAGGGCCGCCGCCTGATGGTGCTGGACACGCTGCGCCGGTTCCACATCGAGGA
AGAAAACGCCAGCGGCCCCATGGCCCAGGTCATCGGTCGCATGGAGGCCATCGCCGCCGATACCGGGTGC
TCTATCGTGTTCCTGCACCATGCCAGCAAGGGCGCGGCCATGATGGGCGCAGGCGACCAGCAGCAGGCCA
GCCGGGGCAGCTCGGTACTGGTCGATAACATCCGCTGGCAGTCCTACCTGTCGAGCATGACCAGCGCCGA
GGCCGAGGAATGGGGTGTGGACGACGACCAGCGCCGGTTCTTCGTCCGCTTCGGTGTGAGCAAGGCCAAC
TATGGCGCACCGTTCGCTGATCGGTGGTTCAGGCGGCATGACGGCGGGGTGCTCAAGCCCGCCGTGCTGG
AGAGGCAGCGCAAGAGCAAGGGGGTGCCCCGTGGTGAAGCCTAAGAACAAGCACAGCCTCAGCCACGTCC
GGCACGACCCGGCGCACTGTCTGGCCCCCGGCCTGTTCCGTGCCCTCAAGCGGGGCGAGCGCAAGCGCAG
CAAGCTGGACGTGACGTATGACTACGGCGACGGCAAGCGGATCGAGTTCAGCGGCCCGGAGCCGCTGGGC
GCTGATGATCTGCGCATCCTGCAAGGGCTGGTGGCCATGGCTGGGCCTAATGGCCTAGTGCTTGGCCCGG
AACCCAAGACCGAAGGCGGACGGCAGCTCCGGCTGTTCCTGGAACCCAAGTGGGAGGCCGTCACCGCTGA
TGCCATGGTGGTCAAAGGTAGCTATCGGGCGCTGGCAAAGGAAATCGGGGCAGAGGTCGATAGTGGTGGG
GCGCTCAAGCACATACAGGACTGCATCGAGCGCCTTTGGAAGGTATCCATCATCGCCCAGAATGGCCGCA
AGCGGCAGGGGTTTCGGCTGCTGTCGGAGTACGCCAGCGACGAGGCGGACGGGCGCCTGTACGTGGCCCT
GAACCCCTTGATCGCGCAGGCCGTCATGGGTGGCGGCCAGCATGTGCGCATCAGCATGGACGAGGTGCGG
GCGCTGGACAGCGAAACCGCCCGCCTGCTGCACCAGCGGCTGTGTGGCTGGATCGACCCCGGCAAAACCG
GCAAGGCTTCCATAGATACCTTGTGCGGCTATGTCTGGCCGTCAGAGGCCAGTGGTTCGACCATGCGCAA
GCGCCGCCAGCGGGTGCGCGAGGCGTTGCCGGAGCTGGTCGCGCTGGGCTGGACGGTAACCGAGTTCGCG
GCGGGCAAGTACGACATCACCCGGCCCAAGGCGGCAGGCTGACCCCCCCCACTCTATTGTAAACAAGACA
TTTTTATCTTTTATATTCAATGGCTTATTTTCCTGCTAATTGGTAATACCATGAAAAATACCATGCTCAG
AAAAGGCTTAACAATATTTTGAAAAATTGCCTACTGAGCGCTGCCGCACAGCTCCATAGGCCGCTTTCCT
GGCTTTGCTTCCAGATGTATGCTCTTCTGCTCCCGAACGCCAGCAAGACGTAGCCCAGCGCGTCGGCCAG
CTTGCAATTCGCGCTAACTTACATTAATTGCGTTGCGCTCACTGCCCGCTTTCCAGTCGGGAAACCTGTC
GTGCCAGCTGCATTAATGAATCGGCCAACGCGCGGGGAGAGGCGGTTTGCGTATTGGGCGCCAGGGTGGT
TTTTCTTTTCACCAGTGAGACGGGCAACAGCTGATTGCCCTTCACCGCCTGGCCCTGAGAGAGTTGCAGC
AAGCGGTCCACGCTGGTTTGCCCCAGCAGGCGAAAATCCTGTTTGATGGTGGTTAACGGCGGGATATAAC
ATGAGCTGTCTTCGGTATCGTCGTATCCCACTACCGAGATATCCGCACCAACGCGCAGCCCGGACTCGGT
AATGGCGCGCATTGCGCCCAGCGCCATCTGATCGTTGGCAACCAGCATCGCAGTGGGAACGATGCCCTCA
TTCAGCATTTGCATGGTTTGTTGAAAACCGGACATGGCACTCCAGTCGCCTTCCCGTTCCGCTATCGGCT
GAATTTGATTGCGAGTGAGATATTTATGCCAGCCAGCCAGACGCAGACGCGCCGAGACAGAACTTAATGG
GCCCGCTAACAGCGCGATTTGCTGGTGACCCAATGCGACCAGATGCTCCACGCCCAGTCGCGTACCGTCT
TCATGGGAGAAAATAATACTGTTGATGGGTGTCTGGTCAGAGACATCAAGAAATAACGCCGGAACATTAG
TGCAGGCAGCTTCCACAGCAATGGCATCCTGGTCATCCAGCGGATAGTTAATGATCAGCCCACTGACGCG
TTGCGCGAGAAGATTGTGCACCGCCGCTTTACAGGCTTCGACGCCGCTTCGTTCTACCATCGACACCACC
ACGCTGGCACCCAGTTGATCGGCGCGAGATTTAATCGCCGCGACAATTTGCGACGGCGCGTGCAGGGCCA
GACTGGAGGTGGCAACGCCAATCAGCAACGACTGTTTGCCCGCCAGTTGTTGTGCCACGCGGTTGGGAAT
GTAATTCAGCTCCGCCATCGCCGCTTCCACTTTTTCCCGCGTTTTCGCAGAAACGTGGCTGGCCTGGTTC
ACCACGCGGGAAACGGTCTGATAAGAGACACCGGCATACTCTGCGACATCGTATAACGTTACTGGTTTCA
CATTCACCACCCTGAATTGACTCTCTTCCGGGCGCTATCATGCCATACCGCGAAAGGTTTTGCACCATTC
GATGGTGTCAACGTAAATGCCGCTTCGCCTTCGCGCGCGAATTGCAAGCTGATCCGGGCTTATCGACTGC
ACGGTGCACCAATGCTTCTGGCGTCAGGCAGCCATCGGAAGCTGTGGTATGGCTGTGCAGGTCGTAAATC
ACTGCATAATTCGTGTCGCTCAAGGCGCACTCCCGTTCTGGATAATGTTTTTTGCGCCGACATCATAACG
GTTCTGGCAAATATTCTGAAATGAGCTGTTGACAATTAATCATCGGCTCGTATAATGTGTGGAATTGTGA
GCGGATAACAATTTCACACAGGAAACAGAATTCACGGGAGGAAAGATGTACGCAGACGATTTCGACGGCG
AAATTGAGATCGATGAGGTTGATAGCTTGGTCGAGTTCCTCAGCAGAAGACCTGCATTTGACGCAAATAA
TTTTGTTTTGACGTTTGAGGAAAGTGGTTTTCCTCAATTGAATATTTTTGCAAAAAACGATATCGCCGTT
GTTTATTATATGGACATCGGCGAGAATTTCGTTTCGAAAGGCAATTCTGCGTCAGGTGGTACGGAGAAGT
TTTACGAGAATAAGCTTGGCGGGGAAGTAGACCTGTCGAAAGATTGCGTTGTGAGTAAAGAGCAAATGAT
TGAAGCGGCAAAGCAGTTTTTTGCTACGAAGCAACGGCCCGAGCAACTGACATGGAGCGAGTTGTGAGGA
TCCTCTAGAGTCGACCTGCAGGCATGCA
Features (pLannotate 1.2.2; 20 found; start..end, strand, type, name):
     89..204     +  ncRNA          5S rRNA: Accession: RF00001 - 5S ribosomal RNA
    208..294     +  terminator     rrnB T1 terminator: Escherichia coli rrnB; transcription terminator T1 from the E. coli rrnB gene
    386..413     +  terminator     rrnB T2 terminator: transcription terminator T2 from the E. coli rrnB gene
    432..523     +  promoter       AmpR promoter: bla
    524..1384    +  CDS            AmpR: β-lactamase; bla; confers resistance to ampicillin, carbenicillin, and related antibiotics
   1821..2215    -  rep_origin     RSF1010 oriV: replication origin of the broad-host-range plasmid RSF1010; requires the RSF1010 RepA/B/C proteins for replication (Scholz et al., 1989)
   2245..2526    -  CDS            mobC: MOBC_ECOLX - Protein predicted: Swiss-Prot protein existence level 4. This protein is essential to promote the specific transfer of the plasmid in the presence of conjugative plasmids. From Escherichia coli.
   2557..2644    +  oriT           RSF1010 oriT: origin of transfer of the broad-host-range plasmid RSF1010 (Scholz et al., 1989)
   3473..3883    +  CDS            mobB: MOBB2_ECOLX - Protein predicted: Swiss-Prot protein existence level 4. This protein is essential to promote the specific transfer of the plasmid in the presence of conjugative plasmids. From Escherichia coli.
   3883..4854    +  CDS            RSF1010 RepB: replication protein B of the broad-host-range plasmid RSF1010 (Scholz et al., 1989); repB
   5297..5371    +  ncRNA          Plasmid R1162: Accession: RF00043 - R1162-like plasmid antisense RNA
   5365..6204    +  CDS            RSF1010 RepA: replication protein A of the broad-host-range plasmid RSF1010 (Scholz et al., 1989); repA
   6191..7042    +  CDS            RSF1010 RepC (fragment): replication protein C of the broad-host-range plasmid RSF1010 (Scholz et al., 1989); repC
   7319..8401    -  CDS            lacI: lac repressor; lacI; The lac repressor binds to the lac operator to inhibit transcription in E. coli. This inhibition can be relieved by adding lactose or isopropyl-β-D-thiogalactopyranoside (IPTG).
   8402..8479    -  promoter       lacIq promoter: lacI (mutant); In the lacIq allele, a single base change in the promoter boosts expression of the lacI gene about 10-fold.
   8532..8633    -  CDS            yciV (fragment): RNAAM_ECOLI - Also known as trpH From Escherichia coli (strain K12).
   8709..8737    +  promoter       tac promoter: strong E. coli promoter; hybrid between the trp and lac UV5 promoters
   8745..8761    +  protein_bind   lac operator: The lac repressor binds to the lac operator to inhibit transcription in E. coli. This inhibition can be relieved by adding lactose or isopropyl-β-D-thiogalactopyranoside (IPTG). lac repressor encoded by lacI
   8796..9164    +  CDS            dddI: DDDI_BURC1 - Experimental evidence at protein level: Swiss-Prot protein existence level 1. Immunity protein component of a toxin-immunity protein module, which functions as a cellular contact-dependent growth inhibition (CDI) system. CDI modules allow bacteria to communicate with and inhibit the growth of closely related neighboring bacteria in a contact-dependent fashion. Bacteria that have this module inhibit or kill bacteria without it, giving them a growth advantage. Specifically inhibits the toxic activity of cognate toxin DddA (C-terminal 163 residue fragment) upon expression in E.coli.
   9168..5       +  misc_feature   MCS (fragment) (across the origin): pUC18/19 multiple cloning site
