[The description below was written by a language model from this plasmid's Addgene catalogue record and pLannotate feature annotations shown in this document.]
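Description:
pMMB67EH-dddAI is a 9.2 kb broad-host-range bacterial expression plasmid built on the pMMB67EH backbone, an RSF1010-derived vector. Replication depends on the RSF1010 oriV together with the plasmid-encoded RepA, RepB and RepC proteins, an arrangement that makes maintenance largely independent of host-specific factors and allows the plasmid to replicate in many Gram-negative species. An R1162-like antisense RNA annotated upstream of repA belongs to the native replication control region. The backbone also retains the RSF1010 oriT and the mobB and mobC mobilization genes, so the plasmid can be transferred by conjugation when a helper conjugative system supplies the transfer machinery. Selection is through the β-lactamase gene (AmpR) under its own promoter, conferring ampicillin/carbenicillin resistance. The record lists copy number as unknown.

The payload is dddAI (also called dddI), a roughly 370 bp gene from Burkholderia cenocepacia inserted by Gibson assembly. It encodes the immunity protein that specifically neutralizes its cognate toxin DddA, a double-stranded DNA-specific cytosine deaminase. The gene sits downstream of the hybrid tac promoter and a lac operator, and the plasmid carries lacI driven by the lacIq promoter, so transcription is repressed until relieved by IPTG. A remnant of the pUC-type multiple cloning site follows the insert, and the rrnB T1 and T2 terminators (with an adjoining 5S rRNA segment) end transcription. No epitope tag or reporter is annotated. The stated purpose is regulated, broad-host-range expression of DddAI. According to the associated publication title, the work used the deaminase for genome-wide mapping of protein–DNA interaction sites in bacteria, a setting in which controlled immunity protein expression would presumably be used to restrain DddA activity.
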