Addgene plasmid #186559: pMMB67EH-dddAI
Purpose: Broad host range regulated expression of the DddA immunity determinant (DddAI)
Depositing lab: Joseph Mougous. Depositing organization: University of Washington. Publication: Genome-wide protein-DNA interaction site mapping in bacteria using a double-stranded DNA-specific cytosine deaminase. Gallagher LA, Velazquez E, Peterson SB, Charity JC, Radey MC, Gebhardt MJ, Hsu F, Shull LM, Cutler KJ, Macareno K, de Moraes MH, Penewit KM, Kim J, Andrade PA, LaFramboise T, Salipante SJ, Reniere ML, de Lorenzo V, Wiggins PA, Dove SL, Mougous JD. Nat Microbiol. 2022 Jun;7(6):844-855. doi: 10.1038/s41564-022-01133-9. Epub 2022 Jun 1. PubMed 35650286.
Backbone
  Vector backbone: pMMB67EH
  Backbone size w/o insert (bp): 8829
  Total vector size (bp): 9198
  Vector type: Bacterial Expression
Growth in bacteria
  Bacterial resistance: Ampicillin, 100 μg/mL
  Growth temperature: 37°C
  Growth strain: DH5alpha
  Copy number: Unknown
Gene/Insert
  Gene/Insert name: dddAI (alt name: dddI)
  Species: Burkholderia cenocepacia
  Insert size (bp): 372
  Promoter: tac
  Cloning method: Gibson Cloning
  Sequencing primers: 5′ CGGTTCTGGCAAATATTCTG; 3′ TTCGGCATGGGGTCAGGTG
Terms and licenses: Academic/Nonprofit Terms; Industry Terms: Not Available to Industry
How to cite: pMMB67EH-dddAI was a gift from Joseph Mougous (Addgene plasmid # 186559 ; http://n2t.net/addgene:186559 ; RRID:Addgene_186559)
